>Addgene plasmid #178294 | pAG414GPD-SlCYP722C(pYL1071) | addgene full sequence | sequence record 364901 | Addgene NGS Result
CACCGAAACGCGCGAGACGAAAGGGCCTCGTGATACGCCTATTTTTATAGGTTAATGTCATGATAATAAT
GGTTTCTTAGACGGATCGCTTGCCTGTAACTTACACGCGCCTCGTATCTTTTAATGATGGAATAATTTGG
GAATTTACTCTGTGTTTATTTATTTTTATGTTTTGTATTTGGATTTTAGAAAGTAAATAAAGAAGGTAGA
AGAGTTACGGAATGAAGAAAAAAAAATAAACAAAGGTTTAAAAAATTTCAACAAAAAGCGTACTTTACAT
ATATATTTATTAGACAAGAAAAGCAGATTAAATAGATATACATTCGATTAACGATAAGTAAAATGTAAAA
TCACAGGATTTTCGTGTGTGGTCTTCTACACAGACAAGATGAAACAATTCGGCATTAATACCTGAGAGCA
GGAAGAGCAAGATAAAAGGTAGTATTTGTTGGCGATCCCCCTAGAGTCTTTTACATCTTCGGAAAACAAA
AACTATTTTTTCTTTAATTTCTTTTTTTACTTTCTATTTTTAATTTATATATTTATATTAAAAAATTTAA
ATTATAATTATTTTTATAGCACGTGATGAAAAGGACCCAGGTGGCACTTTTCGGGGAAATGTGCGCGGAA
CCCCTATTTGTTTATTTTTCTAAATACATTCAAATATGTATCCGCTCATGAGACAATAACCCTGATAAAT
GCTTCAATAATATTGAAAAAGGAAGAGTATGAGTATTCAACATTTCCGTGTCGCCCTTATTCCCTTTTTT
GCGGCATTTTGCCTTCCTGTTTTTGCTCACCCAGAAACGCTGGTGAAAGTAAAAGATGCTGAAGATCAGT
TGGGTGCACGAGTGGGTTACATCGAACTGGATCTCAACAGCGGTAAGATCCTTGAGAGTTTTCGCCCCGA
AGAACGTTTTCCAATGATGAGCACTTTTAAAGTTCTGCTATGTGGCGCGGTATTATCCCGTATTGACGCC
GGGCAAGAGCAACTCGGTCGCCGCATACACTATTCTCAGAATGACTTGGTTGAGTACTCACCAGTCACAG
AAAAGCATCTTACGGATGGCATGACAGTAAGAGAATTATGCAGTGCTGCCATAACCATGAGTGATAACAC
TGCGGCCAACTTACTTCTGACAACGATCGGAGGACCGAAGGAGCTAACCGCTTTTTTGCACAACATGGGG
GATCATGTAACTCGCCTTGATCGTTGGGAACCGGAGCTGAATGAAGCCATACCAAACGACGAGCGTGACA
CCACGATGCCTGTAGCAATGGCAACAACGTTGCGCAAACTATTAACTGGCGAACTACTTACTCTAGCTTC
CCGGCAACAATTAATAGACTGGATGGAGGCGGATAAAGTTGCAGGACCACTTCTGCGCTCGGCCCTTCCG
GCTGGCTGGTTTATTGCTGATAAATCTGGAGCCGGTGAGCGTGGGTCTCGCGGTATCATTGCAGCACTGG
GGCCAGATGGTAAGCCCTCCCGTATCGTAGTTATCTACACGACGGGGAGTCAGGCAACTATGGATGAACG
AAATAGACAGATCGCTGAGATAGGTGCCTCACTGATTAAGCATTGGTAACTGTCAGACCAAGTTTACTCA
TATATACTTTAGATTGATTTAAAACTTCATTTTTAATTTAAAAGGATCTAGGTGAAGATCCTTTTTGATA
ATCTCATGACCAAAATCCCTTAACGTGAGTTTTCGTTCCACTGAGCGTCAGACCCCGTAGAAAAGATCAA
AGGATCTTCTTGAGATCCTTTTTTTCTGCGCGTAATCTGCTGCTTGCAAACAAAAAAACCACCGCTACCA
GCGGTGGTTTGTTTGCCGGATCAAGAGCTACCAACTCTTTTTCCGAAGGTAACTGGCTTCAGCAGAGCGC
AGATACCAAATACTGTTCTTCTAGTGTAGCCGTAGTTAGGCCACCACTTCAAGAACTCTGTAGCACCGCC
TACATACCTCGCTCTGCTAATCCTGTTACCAGTGGCTGCTGCCAGTGGCGATAAGTCGTGTCTTACCGGG
TTGGACTCAAGACGATAGTTACCGGATAAGGCGCAGCGGTCGGGCTGAACGGGGGGTTCGTGCACACAGC
CCAGCTTGGAGCGAACGACCTACACCGAACTGAGATACCTACAGCGTGAGCTATGAGAAAGCGCCACGCT
TCCCGAAGGGAGAAAGGCGGACAGGTATCCGGTAAGCGGCAGGGTCGGAACAGGAGAGCGCACGAGGGAG
CTTCCAGGGGGAAACGCCTGGTATCTTTATAGTCCTGTCGGGTTTCGCCACCTCTGACTTGAGCGTCGAT
TTTTGTGATGCTCGTCAGGGGGGCGGAGCCTATGGAAAAACGCCAGCAACGCGGCCTTTTTACGGTTCCT
GGCCTTTTGCTGGCCTTTTGCTCACATGTTCTTTCCTGCGTTATCCCCTGATTCTGTGGATAACCGTATT
ACCGCCTTTGAGTGAGCTGATACCGCTCGCCGCAGCCGAACGACCGAGCGCAGCGAGTCAGTGAGCGAGG
AAGCGGAAGAGCGCCCAATACGCAAACCGCCTCTCCCCGCGCGTTGGCCGATTCATTAATGCAGCTGGCA
CGACAGGTTTCCCGACTGGAAAGCGGGCAGTGAGCGCAACGCAATTAATGTGAGTTAGCTCACTCATTAG
GCACCCCAGGCTTTACACTTTATGCTTCCGGCTCGTATGTTGTGTGGAATTGTGAGCGGATAACAATTTC
ACACAGGAAACAGCTATGACCATGATTACGCCAAGCGCGCAATTAACCCTCACTAAAGGGAACAAAAGCT
GGAGCTCAGTTTATCATTATCAATACTCGCCATTTCAAAGAATACGTAAATAATTAATAGTAGTGATTTT
CCTAACTTTATTTAGTCAAAAAATTAGCCTTTTAATTCTGCTGTAACCCGTACATGCCCAAAATAGGGGG
CGGGTTACACAGAATATATAACATCGTAGGTGTCTGGGTGAACAGTTTATTCCTGGCATCCACTAAATAT
AATGGAGCCCGCTTTTTAAGCTGGCATCCAGAAAAAAAAAGAATCCCAGCACCAAAATATTGTTTTCTTC
ACCAACCATCAGTTCATAGGTCCATTCTCTTAGCGCAACTACAGAGAACAGGGGCACAAACAGGCAAAAA
ACGGGCACAACCTCAATGGAGTGATGCAACCTGCCTGGAGTAAATGATGACACAAGGCAATTGACCCACG
CATGTATCTATCTCATTTTCTTACACCTTCTATTACCTTCTGCTCTCTCTGATTTGGAAAAAGCTGAAAA
AAAAGGTTGAAACCAGTTCCCTGAAATTATTCCCCTACTTGACTAATAAGTATATAAAGACGGTAGGTAT
TGATTGTAATTCTGTAAATCTATTTCTTAAACTTCTTAAATTCTACTTTTATAGTTAGTCTTTTTTTTAG
TTTTAAAACACCAGAACTTAGTTTCGACGGATTCTAGAACTAGTGGATCCCCCATCACAAGTTTGTACAA
AAAAGCAGGCTTCTATACAATGCTGACCATGTCCATGGAAGATATCCTTTTGTTGCTGTCCAAGTACTAC
GACATCTTGTTGGTTTCCATCTTGGTTATTTCTATCACCGCCTTGTACTTGTCTAAGGGTGCTAAAAATG
CTAAGTCTTGCATTCCAGGTTCTTTGGGTATTCCATTTGTTGGTGAAACTTTCGCTTTGTTGTCTGCTAC
CAATTCTGTTAAGGGTTGCTACGAATTTGTCAGGTTGAGAAGAGAAAGACACGGTAAATGGTTCAAGACC
AGAATTTTCGGTAAGATCCATGTTTTCGTTCCATCTGTTGAAGGTGCTAAGGCTATTTTCACTAATGATT
TCGCCTTGTTCAACAAAGGCTACGTTAAGTCTATGGCTGATGCTGTTGGTAAAAAGTCTTTGTTGTGTGT
CCCACAAGAATCCCATAAGAGAATTAGAAGGTTGTTGTCCGATCCTTTCTCCATGAATTCTTTGTCCAAG
TTCGTTCAGAGATTCGACGAAATGTTGTACGAAAGATTGAAGAAGGTCCAGAAGCAGAGAAAGTCTTTTA
CCGTTTTGGACTTCAACATGAAGACTACCTTTGATGCTATGTGCGACATGTTGATGTCTATCAAGGATTC
CTCTGTTGTCGAACAAATCGAAAAAGATTGCACCGCTATTTCTGATGCCATGTTGTCTTTTCCAGTTATG
ATTCCAGGTACGAGATACTTCAAAGGTATTAAGGCTAGAGGTAGGCTGATGGAAACTTTCAAGGGTATGA
TTGCTGCTAGAAGAAACGGCAAAGAATATTACGAAGATTTCCTGCAGTCCATGTTGGAAAAAGATAGTTG
TCCAGCCAATCAAAAGTTGGACGATGAAGAAATCATGGACAACTTGCTGACCTTGATTATTGCTGGTCAA
ACTACTACAGCTGCTGCTATGATGTGGTCTGTTAAGTTTTTGGATGAACATAGAGAAGCCCAGAACAGAT
TGAGAGAAGAACAATTGTCCATCTTGAGATCTAAACCTACTGGTGCTTTGTTGACCATGGATGATTTGAA
CTCTATGTCCTACGCTTCCAAGGTTGTCAAAGAAACTTTGAGAATGTCCAACGTCTTGTTGTGGTTTCCA
AGAGTTGCTTTGAACGATTGCTCTATTGAAGGTTTCGAGATCAAGAAAGGTTGGCATGCTAATATTGATG
CTACCTGCATTCATTACGATCCCACCTTGTACAAAGATCCAATGCAATTCAATCCATCCAGGTTCGATGA
GATTCAAAAGCCATATTCCTACATTCCATTCGGTTCTGGTCCAAGAACTTGTTTGGGTATCAATATGGCT
AAGGTTACCATGTTGGTTTTCTTGCATAGATTGACTACTGGTTACAAGTGGACTGTTGATGATCCAGATA
GATCCTTGGAAAGAAAGGCTCATATTCCAAGATTGAGATCTGGTTGTCCAATTACTTTGACTGCTTTGCC
AGATGAGTGAGACCCAGCTTTCTTGTACAAAGTGGTGATGGGCTGCAGGAATTCGATATCAAGCTTATCG
ATACCGTCGACCTCGAGTCATGTAATTAGTTATGTCACGCTTACATTCACGCCCTCCCCCCACATCCGCT
CTAACCGAAAAGGAAGGAGTTAGACAACCTGAAGTCTAGGTCCCTATTTATTTTTTTATAGTTATGTTAG
TATTAAGAACGTTATTTATATTTCAAATTTTTCTTTTTTTTCTGTACAGACGCGTGTACGCATGTAACAT
TATACTGAAAACCTTGCTTGAGAAGGTTTTGGGACGCTCGAAGGCTTTAATTTGCGGCCGGTACCCAATT
CGCCCTATAGTGAGTCGTATTACGCGCGCTCACTGGCCGTCGTTTTACAACGTCGTGACTGGGAAAACCC
TGGCGTTACCCAACTTAATCGCCTTGCAGCACATCCCCCTTTCGCCAGCTGGCGTAATAGCGAAGAGGCC
CGCACCGATCGCCCTTCCCAACAGTTGCGCAGCCTGAATGGCGAATGG
[124 nt withheld, positions 5509-5632]
C
[91 nt withheld, positions 5634-5724]
A
[49 nt withheld, positions 5726-5774]
CCTTTGACGTTGGAGTCCACGTTCTTT
[37 nt withheld, positions 5802-5838]
ACCCTATCTCGGTCTATTCTTTTGATTTATAAGGGATTTTGCCGATTTCGGCCTATTGGTTAAAAAATGA
GCTGATTTAACAAAAATTTAACGCGAATTTTAACAAAATATTAACGCTTACAATTTCCTGATGCGGTATT
TTCTCCTTACGCATCTGTGCGGTATTTCACACCGCATAGATCGGCAAGTGCACAAACAATACTTAAATAA
ATACTACTCAGTAATAACCTATTTCTTAGCATTTTTGACGAAATTTGCTATTTTGTTAGAGTCTTTTACA
CCATTTGTCTCCACACCTCCGCTTACATCAACACCAATAACGCCATTTAATCTAAGCGCATCACCAACAT
TTTCTGGCGTCAGTCCACCAGCTAACATAAAATGTAAGCTTTCGGGGCTCTCTTGCCTTCCAACCCAGTC
AGAAATCGAGTTCCAATCCAAAAGTTCACCTGTCCCACCTGCTTCTGAATCAAACAAGGGAATAAACGAA
TGAGGTTTCTGTGAAGCTGCACTGAGTAGTATGTTGCAGTCTTTTGGAAATACGAGTCTTTTAATAACTG
GCAAACCGAGGAACTCTTGGTATTCTTGCCACGACTCATCTCCATGCAGTTGGACGATATCAATGCCGTA
ATCATTGACCAGAGCCAAAACATCCTCCTTAGGTTGATTACGAAACACGCCAACCAAGTATTTCGGAGTG
CCTGAACTATTTTTATATGCTTTTACAAGACTTGAAATTTTCCTTGCAATAACCGGGTCAATTGTTCTCT
TTCTATTGGGCACACATATAATACCCAGCAAGTCAGCATCGGAATCTAGAGCACATTCTGCGGCCTCTGT
GCTCTGCAAGCCGCAAACTTTCACCAATGGACCAGAACTACCTGTGAAATTAATAACAGACATACTCCAA
GCTGCCTTTGTGTGCTTAATCACGTATACTCACGTGCTCAATAGTCACCAATGCCCTCCCTCTTGGCCCT
CTCCTTTTCTTTTTTCGACCGAATTAATTCTTAATCGGCAAAAAAAGAAAAGCTCCGGATCAAGATTGTA
CGTAAGGTGACAAGCTATTTTTCAATAAAGAATATCTTCCACTACTGCCATCTGGCGTCATAACTGCAAA
GTACACATATATTACGATGCTGTTCTATTAAATGCTTCCTATATTATATATATAGTAATGTCGTGATCTA
TGGTGCACTCTCAGTACAATCTGCTCTGATGCCGCATAGTTAAGCCAGCCCCGACACCCGCCAACACCCG
CTGACGCGCCCTGACGGGCTTGTCTGCTCCCGGCATCCGCTTACAGACAAGCTGTGACCGTCTCCGGGAG
CTGCATGTGTCAGAGGTTTTCACCGTCAT
Features (pLannotate 1.2.2; 23 found; start..end, strand, type, name):
     84..587     -  misc_feature   CEN/ARS: S. cerevisiae CEN6 centromere fused to an autonomously replicating sequence
    624..728     +  promoter       AmpR promoter: bla
    729..1589    +  CDS            AmpR: β-lactamase; bla; confers resistance to ampicillin, carbenicillin, and related antibiotics
   1760..2348    +  rep_origin     ori: high-copy-number ColE1/pMB1/pBR322/pUC origin of replication
   2531..2623    +  CDS            lacI (fragment): lac repressor; lacI; The lac repressor binds to the lac operator to inhibit transcription in E. coli. This inhibition can be relieved by adding lactose or isopropyl-β-D-thiogalactopyranoside (IPTG).
   2636..2657    +  protein_bind   CAP binding site: CAP binding activates transcription in the presence of cAMP. E. coli catabolite activator protein
   2672..2702    +  promoter       lac promoter: promoter for the E. coli lac operon
   2710..2726    +  protein_bind   lac operator: The lac repressor binds to the lac operator to inhibit transcription in E. coli. This inhibition can be relieved by adding lactose or isopropyl-β-D-thiogalactopyranoside (IPTG). lac repressor encoded by lacI
   2771..2789    +  promoter       T3 promoter: promoter for bacteriophage T3 RNA polymerase
   2814..3457    +  promoter       GAP promoter: S. cerevisiae TDH3; promoter for glyceraldehyde-3-phosphate dehydrogenase
   3463..3483    +  misc_feature   MCS (fragment): pBluescript multiple cloning site
   3487..3511    +  protein_bind   attB1: mutant version of attB; recombination site for the Gateway® BP reaction BP Clonase™
   4982..5006    -  protein_bind   attB2: mutant version of attB; recombination site for the Gateway® BP reaction BP Clonase™
   5010..5057    +  misc_feature   MCS (fragment): pBluescript multiple cloning site
   5058..5305    +  terminator     CYC1 terminator: S. cerevisiae CYC1; transcription terminator for CYC1
   5324..5342    -  promoter       T7 promoter: promoter for bacteriophage T7 RNA polymerase
   5350..5505    +  CDS            lacZα (fragment): LacZα fragment of β-galactosidase; lacZ fragment
   5509..5937    +  rep_origin     f1 ori (sequence partly withheld): f1 bacteriophage origin of replication; arrow indicates direction of (+) strand synthesis
   5965..6016    -  misc_feature   bom (fragment): basis of mobility region from pBR322
   6067..6741    -  CDS            TRP1: phosphoribosylanthranilate isomerase, required for tryptophan biosynthesis; S. cerevisiae TRP1; yeast auxotrophic marker
   6742..6889    -  promoter       TRP1 promoter: S. cerevisiae TRP1
   7027..7076    -  misc_feature   bom (fragment): basis of mobility region from pBR322
   7178..16      -  CDS            rop (fragment) (across the origin): Rop protein, which maintains plasmids at low copy number; rop
