[The description below was written by a language model from this plasmid's Addgene catalogue record and pLannotate feature annotations shown in this document.]
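Description:
pAG414GPD-SlCYP722C (pYL1071) is a low-copy centromeric yeast expression plasmid built on the Gateway destination vector pAG414GPD-ccdB, in which the ccdB selection cassette has been replaced by recombination with the coding sequence for SlCYP722C from tomato (Solanum lycopersicum). It is a shuttle vector. In Saccharomyces cerevisiae it is maintained through a CEN6/ARS element, which gives stable segregation at roughly one or a few copies per cell, and it is selected through the TRP1 auxotrophic marker expressed from its own promoter. In E. coli it replicates from a high-copy ColE1/pUC-type origin and is selected with ampicillin via the bla gene. An f1 phage origin and remnants of the pBluescript-type backbone (lac promoter/operator, a lacZα fragment, and T3 and T7 promoters) are also present but play no role in yeast expression.

The expression cassette consists of the strong constitutive GPD (TDH3/GAP) promoter, the roughly 1.46 kb SlCYP722C open reading frame flanked by attB1 and attB2 sites left by the Gateway reaction, and the CYC1 transcription terminator. The feature table does not annotate the insert itself, but the gap between the two att sites matches the recorded insert size; no epitope tags or reporters are listed. The sequenced record is slightly shorter (7,197 nt) than the catalogue's total size (7,220 bp). As its name indicates, SlCYP722C belongs to the cytochrome P450 family, and the plasmid was deposited with work establishing a bacterium–yeast consortium for strigolactone production, where it provides constitutive expression of this tomato enzyme in the yeast partner.
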