Addgene plasmid #178294: pAG414GPD-SlCYP722C(pYL1071)
Purpose: Expresses SlCYP722C from S. lycopersicum in Saccharomyces cerevisiae. Centromeric TRP, PGPD-SlCYP722C-TCYC1
Depositing lab: Yanran Li. Depositing organization: University of California, Riverside. Publication: Establishment of strigolactone-producing bacterium-yeast consortium. Wu S, Ma X, Zhou A, Valenzuela A, Zhou K, Li Y. Sci Adv. 2021 Sep 17;7(38):eabh4048. doi: 10.1126/sciadv.abh4048. Epub 2021 Sep 17. PubMed 34533983.
Backbone
  Vector backbone: pAG414GPD-ccdB
  Backbone manufacturer: Susan Lindquist
  Backbone size w/o insert (bp): 7387
  Total vector size (bp): 7220
  Vector type: Yeast Expression
  Selectable markers: TRP1
Growth in bacteria
  Bacterial resistance: Ampicillin, 100 μg/mL
  Growth temperature: 37°C
  Growth strain: DH5alpha
  Copy number: Unknown
Gene/Insert
  Gene/Insert name: SlCYP722C (alt name: SlCYP722C from S. lycopersicum)
  Species: Solanum lycopersicum
  Insert size (bp): 1461
  GenBank ID: XP_004232430.1
  Promoter: GAP
  Cloning method: Gateway Cloning
  Sequencing primers: 5′ M13 rev; 3′ M13 for
Terms and licenses: Academic/Nonprofit Terms; Industry Terms: Not Available to Industry
How to cite: pAG414GPD-SlCYP722C(pYL1071) was a gift from Yanran Li (Addgene plasmid # 178294 ; http://n2t.net/addgene:178294 ; RRID:Addgene_178294)
